Addgene plasmid #37405: pTK23
Depositing lab: Iain Cheeseman. Depositing organization: Whitehead Institute for Biomedical Research. Publication: Chromosome- and spindle-pole-derived signals generate an intrinsic code for spindle position and orientation. Kiyomitsu T, Cheeseman IM. Nat Cell Biol. 2012 Feb 12;14(3):311-7. doi: 10.1038/ncb2440. PubMed 22327364.
Backbone
  Vector backbone: pEGFP-C1
  Vector type: Mammalian Expression
  Selectable markers: Neomycin (select with G418)
Growth in bacteria
  Bacterial resistance: Kanamycin, 50 μg/mL
  Growth temperature: 37°C
  Growth strain: DH5alpha
  Copy number: Unknown
Gene/Insert
  Gene/Insert name: Neuromodulin
  Species: H. sapiens (human)
  Insert size (bp): 60
  Mutation: Contains the first 20aa of GAP43 (neuromodulin)
  Entrez Gene: GAP43 (a.k.a. B-50, GAP-43, PP46)
  Tag / fusion protein: mCherry (C terminal on insert); TEV (N terminal on insert); S-tag (N terminal on insert)
  Cloning method: Restriction Enzyme; 5′ cloning site NheI (not destroyed); 3′ cloning site XhoI (not destroyed)
  Sequencing primers: 5′ GGCATGGACGAGCTGTACAAG; 3′ GCATTCATTTTATGTTTCAGG
Terms and licenses: Academic/Nonprofit Terms; Industry Terms: Not Available to Industry
How to cite: pTK23 was a gift from Iain Cheeseman (Addgene plasmid # 37405 ; http://n2t.net/addgene:37405 ; RRID:Addgene_37405)
