[The description below was written by a language model from this plasmid's Addgene catalogue record and pLannotate feature annotations shown in this document.]
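Description:
pTK23 is a mammalian expression plasmid built on the pEGFP-C1 backbone, in which the EGFP coding region has been replaced by a membrane-targeted red fluorescent cassette. It is propagated in E. coli through a high-copy ColE1/pUC-type origin and also carries an f1 phage origin. A single NeoR/KanR (Tn5 aminoglycoside phosphotransferase) gene is driven by tandem bacterial (bla-type) and SV40 early promoters and terminated by the HSV TK polyadenylation signal. It therefore provides kanamycin resistance in bacteria and G418 selection in mammalian cells.

The payload is expressed from the human CMV immediate-early enhancer and promoter and terminated by the SV40 poly(A) signal. It begins with a 60 bp fragment encoding the first 20 amino acids of neuromodulin (GAP43), a region generally known to be palmitoylated and commonly used to anchor fusion partners to the plasma membrane. The catalogue lists this fragment as human, while the automated annotation matched it to the rat protein, which probably reflects conservation of this short segment. mCherry follows directly in frame, and downstream of it the feature table places a TEV protease site fragment, an S-tag and a multiple cloning site. This order differs from the catalogue wording, which lists TEV and S-tag as N-terminal to the insert. The arrangement suggests that the plasmid can serve either as a membrane-localised mCherry marker or as a scaffold for tethering further proteins cloned into the downstream sites to the cell cortex. The record does not state a specific use, but the associated publication concerns signals controlling spindle position and orientation in dividing cells.
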