Features (pLannotate 1.2.2; 18 found; start..end, strand, type, name):
     61..364     +  enhancer       CMV enhancer: human cytomegalovirus immediate early enhancer
    365..568     +  promoter       CMV promoter: human cytomegalovirus (CMV) immediate early promoter
    604..663     +  CDS            Gap43 (fragment): NEUM_RAT - Experimental evidence at protein level: Swiss-Prot protein existence level 1. This protein is associated with nerve growth. It is a major component of the motile 'growth cones' that form the tips of elongating axons. Plays a role in axonal and dendritic filopodia induction (By similarity). From Rattus norvegicus (Rat).
    670..1377    +  CDS            mCherry: mCherry is a basic (constitutively fluorescent) red fluorescent protein published in 2004, derived from Discosoma sp.. It is reported to be a very rapidly-maturing monomer with low acid sensitivity.
   1404..1422    +  misc_feature   MCS (fragment): pBluescript multiple cloning site
   1423..1442    +  CDS            capTEV™ (fragment): composite tag for in vivo biotinylation, TEV protease cleavage, and 6xHis tagging
   1456..1500    +  CDS            S-Tag: affinity and epitope tag derived from pancreatic ribonuclease A
   1519..1571    +  misc_feature   MCS: multiple cloning site
   1588..1672    +  CDS            large T antigen (fragment): large T antigen from SV40 (simian virus 40)
   1695..1816    +  polyA_signal   SV40 poly(A) signal: SV40 polyadenylation signal
   1850..2278    -  rep_origin     f1 ori (sequence partly withheld): f1 bacteriophage origin of replication; arrow indicates direction of (+) strand synthesis
   2305..2409    +  promoter       AmpR promoter: bla
   2411..2768    +  promoter       SV40 promoter: SV40 enhancer and early promoter
   2803..3597    +  CDS            NeoR/KanR: aminoglycoside phosphotransferase from Tn5; aph(3')-II (or nptII); confers resistance to neomycin, kanamycin, and G418 (Geneticin®)
   3618..3770    +  CDS            ble (fragment): BLE_KLEPN - Experimental evidence at protein level: Swiss-Prot protein existence level 1. Binding protein with a strong affinity to the bleomycin family of antibiotics. Binds to CL990; an antimitotic-antibiotic compound. From Klebsiella pneumoniae.
   3829..3876    +  polyA_signal   HSV TK poly(A) signal: herpes simplex virus thymidine kinase polyadenylation signal (Cole and Stacy, 1985)
   3967..3983    -  polyA_signal   bGH poly(A) signal (fragment): bovine growth hormone polyadenylation signal
   4205..4793    +  rep_origin     ori: high-copy-number ColE1/pMB1/pBR322/pUC origin of replication
>Addgene plasmid #37405 | pTK23 | depositor full sequence | sequence record 47140 | pTK23 sequence 4907 bps
TAGTTATTAATAGTAATCAATTACGGGGTCATTAGTTCATAGCCCATATATGGAGTTCCGCGTTACATAA
CTTACGGTAAATGGCCCGCCTGGCTGACCGCCCAACGACCCCCGCCCATTGACGTCAATAATGACGTATG
TTCCCATAGTAACGCCAATAGGGACTTTCCATTGACGTCAATGGGTGGAGTATTTACGGTAAACTGCCCA
CTTGGCAGTACATCAAGTGTATCATATGCCAAGTACGCCCCCTATTGACGTCAATGACGGTAAATGGCCC
GCCTGGCATTATGCCCAGTACATGACCTTATGGGACTTTCCTACTTGGCAGTACATCTACGTATTAGTCA
TCGCTATTACCATGGTGATGCGGTTTTGGCAGTACATCAATGGGCGTGGATAGCGGTTTGACTCACGGGG
ATTTCCAAGTCTCCACCCCATTGACGTCAATGGGAGTTTGTTTTGGCACCAAAATCAACGGGACTTTCCA
AAATGTCGTAACAACTCCGCCCCATTGACGCAAATGGGCGGTAGGCGTGTACGGTGGGAGGTCTATATAA
GCAGAGCTGGTTTAGTGAACCGTCAGATCCGCTAGCGGCCACCATGCTGTGCTGTATGAGAAGAACCAAA
CAGGTTGAAAAAAATGATGACGACCAAAAGATTGGCGGCATGGTGAGCAAGGGCGAGGAGGATAACATGG
CCATCATCAAGGAGTTCATGCGCTTCAAGGTGCACATGGAGGGCTCCGTGAACGGCCACGAGTTCGAGAT
CGAGGGCGAGGGCGAGGGCCGCCCCTACGAGGGCACCCAGACCGCCAAGCTGAAGGTGACCAAGGGTGGC
CCCCTGCCCTTCGCCTGGGACATCCTGTCCCCTCAGTTCATGTACGGCTCCAAGGCCTACGTGAAGCACC
CCGCCGACATCCCCGACTACTTGAAGCTGTCCTTCCCCGAGGGCTTCAAGTGGGAGCGCGTGATGAACTT
CGAGGACGGCGGCGTGGTGACCGTGACCCAGGACTCCTCCCTGCAGGACGGCGAGTTCATCTACAAGGTG
AAGCTGCGCGGCACCAACTTCCCCTCCGACGGCCCCGTAATGCAGAAGAAGACCATGGGCTGGGAGGCCT
CCTCCGAGCGGATGTACCCCGAGGACGGCGCCCTGAAGGGCGAGATCAAGCAGAGGCTGAAGCTGAAGGA
CGGCGGCCACTACGACGCTGAGGTCAAGACCACCTACAAGGCCAAGAAGCCCGTGCAGCTGCCCGGCGCC
TACAACGTCAACATCAAGTTGGACATCACCTCCCACAACGAGGACTACACCATCGTGGAACAGTACGAAC
GCGCCGAGGGCCGCCACTCCACCGGCGGCATGGACGAGCTGTACAAGTCCGGAGGGGATCGGTGGAGCTC
CACCGGTGGCGGCCGCTCTAGAGAGAATCTTTATTTTCAGGGCGCCGCCAAATTCAAAGAAACCGCTGCT
GCTAAATTCGAACGCCAGCACATGGACAGCGGAGGTGGAGGTACTAGTCTCGAGCTCAAGCTTCGAATTC
TGCAGTCGACGGTACCGCGGGCCCGGGATCCACCGGATCTAGATAACTGATCATAATCAGCCATACCACA
TTTGTAGAGGTTTTACTTGCTTTAAAAAACCTCCCACACCTCCCCCTGAACCTGAAACATAAAATGAATG
CAATTGTTGTTGTTAACTTGTTTATTGCAGCTTATAATGGTTACAAATAAAGCAATAGCATCACAAATTT
CACAAATAAAGCATTTTTTTCACTGCATTCTAGTTGTGGTTTGTCCAAACTCATCAATGTATCTTAACGC
GTAAATTGTAAGCGTTAATATTTTGTTAAAATTCGCGTTAAATTTTTGTTAAATCAGCTCATTTTTTAAC
CAATAGGCCGAAATCGGCAAAATCCCTTATAAATCAAAAGAATAGACCGAGATAGGGT
[37 nt withheld, positions 1949-1985]
AAAGAACGTGGACTCCAACGTCAAAGG
[49 nt withheld, positions 2013-2061]
T
[91 nt withheld, positions 2063-2153]
G
[124 nt withheld, positions 2155-2278]
CAGGTGGCACTTTTCGGGGAAATGTGCGCGGAACCCCTATTTGTTTATTTTTCTAAATACATTCAAATAT
GTATCCGCTCATGAGACAATAACCCTGATAAATGCTTCAATAATATTGAAAAAGGAAGAGTCCTGAGGCG
GAAAGAACCAGCTGTGGAATGTGTGTCAGTTAGGGTGTGGAAAGTCCCCAGGCTCCCCAGCAGGCAGAAG
TATGCAAAGCATGCATCTCAATTAGTCAGCAACCAGGTGTGGAAAGTCCCCAGGCTCCCCAGCAGGCAGA
AGTATGCAAAGCATGCATCTCAATTAGTCAGCAACCATAGTCCCGCCCCTAACTCCGCCCATCCCGCCCC
TAACTCCGCCCAGTTCCGCCCATTCTCCGCCCCATGGCTGACTAATTTTTTTTATTTATGCAGAGGCCGA
GGCCGCCTCGGCCTCTGAGCTATTCCAGAAGTAGTGAGGAGGCTTTTTTGGAGGCCTAGGCTTTTGCAAA
GATCGATCAAGAGACAGGATGAGGATCGTTTCGCATGATTGAACAAGATGGATTGCACGCAGGTTCTCCG
GCCGCTTGGGTGGAGAGGCTATTCGGCTATGACTGGGCACAACAGACAATCGGCTGCTCTGATGCCGCCG
TGTTCCGGCTGTCAGCGCAGGGGCGCCCGGTTCTTTTTGTCAAGACCGACCTGTCCGGTGCCCTGAATGA
ACTGCAAGACGAGGCAGCGCGGCTATCGTGGCTGGCCACGACGGGCGTTCCTTGCGCAGCTGTGCTCGAC
GTTGTCACTGAAGCGGGAAGGGACTGGCTGCTATTGGGCGAAGTGCCGGGGCAGGATCTCCTGTCATCTC
ACCTTGCTCCTGCCGAGAAAGTATCCATCATGGCTGATGCAATGCGGCGGCTGCATACGCTTGATCCGGC
TACCTGCCCATTCGACCACCAAGCGAAACATCGCATCGAGCGAGCACGTACTCGGATGGAAGCCGGTCTT
GTCGATCAGGATGATCTGGACGAAGAGCATCAGGGGCTCGCGCCAGCCGAACTGTTCGCCAGGCTCAAGG
CGAGCATGCCCGACGGCGAGGATCTCGTCGTGACCCATGGCGATGCCTGCTTGCCGAATATCATGGTGGA
AAATGGCCGCTTTTCTGGATTCATCGACTGTGGCCGGCTGGGTGTGGCGGACCGCTATCAGGACATAGCG
TTGGCTACCCGTGATATTGCTGAAGAGCTTGGCGGCGAATGGGCTGACCGCTTCCTCGTGCTTTACGGTA
TCGCCGCTCCCGATTCGCAGCGCATCGCCTTCTATCGCCTTCTTGACGAGTTCTTCTGAGCGGGACTCTG
GGGTTCGAAATGACCGACCAAGCGACGCCCAACCTGCCATCACGAGATTTCGATTCCACCGCCGCCTTCT
ATGAAAGGTTGGGCTTCGGAATCGTTTTCCGGGACGCCGGCTGGATGATCCTCCAGCGCGGGGATCTCAT
GCTGGAGTTCTTCGCCCACCCTAGGGGGAGGCTAACTGAAACACGGAAGGAGACAATACCGGAAGGAACC
CGCGCTATGACGGCAATAAAAAGACAGAATAAAACGCACGGTGTTGGGTCGTTTGTTCATAAACGCGGGG
TTCGGTCCCAGGGCTGGCACTCTGTCGATACCCCACCGAGACCCCATTGGGGCCAATACGCCCGCGTTTC
TTCCTTTTCCCCACCCCACCCCCCAAGTTCGGGTGAAGGCCCAGGGCTCGCAGCCAACGTCGGGGCGGCA
GGCCCTGCCATAGCCTCAGGTTACTCATATATACTTTAGATTGATTTAAAACTTCATTTTTAATTTAAAA
GGATCTAGGTGAAGATCCTTTTTGATAATCTCATGACCAAAATCCCTTAACGTGAGTTTTCGTTCCACTG
AGCGTCAGACCCCGTAGAAAAGATCAAAGGATCTTCTTGAGATCCTTTTTTTCTGCGCGTAATCTGCTGC
TTGCAAACAAAAAAACCACCGCTACCAGCGGTGGTTTGTTTGCCGGATCAAGAGCTACCAACTCTTTTTC
CGAAGGTAACTGGCTTCAGCAGAGCGCAGATACCAAATACTGTCCTTCTAGTGTAGCCGTAGTTAGGCCA
CCACTTCAAGAACTCTGTAGCACCGCCTACATACCTCGCTCTGCTAATCCTGTTACCAGTGGCTGCTGCC
AGTGGCGATAAGTCGTGTCTTACCGGGTTGGACTCAAGACGATAGTTACCGGATAAGGCGCAGCGGTCGG
GCTGAACGGGGGGTTCGTGCACACAGCCCAGCTTGGAGCGAACGACCTACACCGAACTGAGATACCTACA
GCGTGAGCTATGAGAAAGCGCCACGCTTCCCGAAGGGAGAAAGGCGGACAGGTATCCGGTAAGCGGCAGG
GTCGGAACAGGAGAGCGCACGAGGGAGCTTCCAGGGGGAAACGCCTGGTATCTTTATAGTCCTGTCGGGT
TTCGCCACCTCTGACTTGAGCGTCGATTTTTGTGATGCTCGTCAGGGGGGCGGAGCCTATGGAAAAACGC
CAGCAACGCGGCCTTTTTACGGTTCCTGGCCTTTTGCTGGCCTTTTGCTCACATGTTCTTTCCTGCGTTA
TCCCCTGATTCTGTGGATAACCGTATTACCGCCATGCAT
