>Addgene plasmid #37405 | pTK23 | addgene partial sequence | sequence record 48361 | mCherry-F 5'-ccccgtaatgcagaagaaga-3'
CGAGCGGATGTACCCCGAGGACGGCGCCCTGAAGGGCGAGATCAAGCAGAGGCTGAAGCTGAAGGACGGC
GGCCACTACGACGCTGAGGTCAAGACCACCTACAAGGCCAAGAAGCCCGTGCAGCTGCCCGGCGCCTACA
ACGTCAACATCAAGTTGGACATCACCTCCCACAACGAGGACTACACCATCGTGGAACAGTACGAACGCGC
CGAGGGCCGCCACTCCACCGGCGGCATGGACGAGCTGTACAAGTCCGGAGGGGATCGGTGGAGCTCCACC
GGTGGCGGCCGCTCTAGAGAGAATCTTTATTTTCAGGGCGCCGCCAAATTCAAAGAAACCGCTGCTGCTA
AATTCGAACGCCAGCACATGGACAGCGGAGGTGGAGGTACTAGTCTCGAGCTCAAGCTTCGAATTCTGCA
GTCGACGGTACCGCGGGCCCGGGATCCACCGGATCTAGATAACTGATCATAATCAGCCATACCACATTTG
TAGAGGTTTTACTTGCTTTAAAAAACCTCCCACACCTCCCCCTGAACCTGAAACATAAAATGAATGCAAT
TGTTGTTGTTAACTTGTTTATTGCAGCTTATAATGGTTACAAATAAAGCAATAGCATCACAAATTTCACA
AATAAAGCATTTTTTTCACTGCATTCTAGTTGTGGTTTGTCCAAACTCATCAATGTATCTTAACGCGTAA
ATTGTAAGCGTTAATATTTTGTTAAAATTCGCGTTAAATTTTTGTTAAATCAGCTCATTTTTTAACCAAT
AGGCCGAAATCGGCAAAATCCCTTATAAATCAAAAGAATAGACCGAGATAGGGT
[37 nt withheld, positions 825-861]
AAAGAACGTGGACTCC
